>Addgene plasmid #89816 | pSUPER-retro-puro-shSTIM1 | addgene full sequence | sequence record 177967 | Addgene NGS Result
GAACGCTGACGTCATCAACCCGCTCCAAGGAATCGCGGGCCCAGTGTCACTAGGCGGGAACACCCAGCGC
GCGTGCGCCCTGGCAGGAAGATGGCTGTGAGGGACAGGGGAGTGGCGCCCTGCAATATTTGCATGTCGCT
ATGTGTTCTGGGAAATCACCATAAACGTGAAATGTCTTTGGATTTGGGAATCTTATAAGTTCTGTATGAG
ACCACAGATCCCCAGAAGGAGCTAGAATCTCACTTCAAGAGAGTGAGATTCTAGCTCCTTCTTTTTTAAG
CTTATCGATACCGTCGACCTCGAGAGATCGATCTAATTCCGGCGCCTAGAGAAGGAGTGAGGGCTGGATA
AAGGGAGGATCGAGGCGGGGTCGAACGAGGAGGTTCAAGGGGGAGAGACGGGGCGGATGGAGGAAGAGGA
GGCGGAGGCTTAGGGTGTACAAAGGGCTTGACCCAGGGAGGGGGGTCAAAAGCCAAGGCTTCCCAGGTCA
CGATGTAGGGGACCTGGTCTGGGTGTCCATGCGGGCCAGGTGAAAAGACCTTGATCTTAACCTGGGTGAT
GAGGTCTCGGTTAAAGGTGCCGTCTCGCGGCCATCCGACGTTAAAGGTTGGCCATTCTGCAGAGCAGAAG
GTAACCCAACGTCTCTTCTTGACATCTACCGACTGGTTGTGAGCGATCCGCTCGACATCTTTCCAGTGAC
CTAAGGTCAAACTTAAGGGAGTGGTAACAGTCTGGCCCTAATTTTCAGACAAATACAGAAACACAGTCAG
ACAGAGACAACACAGAACGATGCTGCAGCGCTGCAGCAGACAAGACGCGCGGCTTCGGTTCCAAACCGAA
AGCAAAAATTCAGACGGAGGCGGGAACTGTTTTAGGTTCTCGTCTCCTACCAGAACCACATATCCTGACG
GGGTCGGATTCCACATCGACTCCCTTCCTCAGGTCGGGCCACAAAAACGGCCCCCAAAGTCCCTGGGACG
TCTCCCAGGGTTGCGGCCGGGTGTTCAGAACTCGTCAGTTCCACCACGGGTCCGCCAGATACAGAGCTAG
TTAGCTAACTAGTACAGACGCAGGCGCAAACATTAGATGCCGGCACAAACACGCACAAAGACAGAGACAG
ACACGAAACGACCGCTGGCCAGCTTACCTCCCGGCGGGGGGGTCGGTGGTCCCTGGGCAGGGGTCTCCAA
ATCTCGGTGGAACCTCCAAATGAAAGACCCCCGAGGTGGGCAGTCAATCAATCTGAGGAGACCCTCCCAA
GGATCAGCGAGTCCACGATTCGGATGCAAACAGCAAGAGGCTTTATTGGGAATACGGGTACCCGGGCGAC
GCAGTCTATCGGAGGACTGGCGCGCCGAGTGAGGGGTTGTGGGCTCTTTTATTGAGCTCGGGGAGCAGAA
GCGCGCGAACAGAAGCGAGAAGCGAACTGATTGGTTAGTTCAAATAAGGCACAGGGTCATTTCAGGTCCT
TGGGGCACCCTGGAAACATCTGATGGTTCTCTAGAAACTGCTGAGGGCGGGACCGCATCTGGGGACCATC
TGTTCTTGGCCCTGAGCCGGGGCAGGAACTGCTTACCACAGATATCCTGTTTGGCCCATATTCTGCTGTC
TCTCTGTTCCTAACCTTGATCTGAACTTCTCTATTCTCAGTTATGTATTTTCCATGCCTTGCAAAATGGC
GTTACTTAAGCTAGCTTGCCAAACCTACAGGTGGGGTCTTTCATTCCCCCCTTTTTCTGGAGACTAAATA
AAATCTTTTATTTTATCTATGGCTCGTACTCTATAGGCTTCAGCTGGTGATATTGTTGAGTCAAAACTAG
AGCCTGGACCACTGATATCCTGTCTTTAACAAATTGGACTAATCGCCTCTACGCCGGACGCATCGTGGCC
GGCATCACCGGCGCCACAGGTGCGGTTGCTGGCGCCTATATCGCCGACATCACCGATGGGGAAGATCGGG
CTCGCCACTTCGGGCTCATGAGCGCTTGTTTCGGCGTGGGTATGGTGGCAGGCCCCGTGGCCGGGGGACT
GTTGGGCGCCATCTCCTTGCATGCACCATTCCTTGCGCCGTCGTTTTACAACGTCGTGACTGGGAAAACC
CTGGCGTTACCCAACTTAATCGCCTTGCAGCACATCCCCCTTTCGCCAGCTGGCGTAATAGCGAAGAGGC
CCGCACCGATCGCCCTTCCCAACAGTTGCGCAGCCTGAATGGCGAATGGCGCCTGATGCGGTATTTTCTC
CTTACGCATCTGTGCGGTATTTCACACCGCATATGGTGCACTCTCAGTACAATCTGCTCTGATGCCGCAT
AGTTAAGCCAGCCCCGACACCCGCCAACACCCGCTGACGCGCCCTGACGGGCTTGTCTGCTCCCGGCATC
CGCTTACAGACAAGCTGTGACCGTCTCCGGGAGCTGCATGTGTCAGAGGTTTTCACCGTCATCACCGAAA
CGCGCGAGACGAAAGGGCCTCGTGATACGCCTATTTTTATAGGTTAATGTCATGATAATAATGGTTTCTT
AGACGTCAGGTGGCACTTTTCGGGGAAATGTGCGCGGAACCCCTATTTGTTTATTTTTCTAAATACATTC
AAATATGTATCCGCTCATGAGACAATAACCCTGATAAATGCTTCAATAATATTGAAAAAGGAAGAGTATG
AGTATTCAACATTTCCGTGTCGCCCTTATTCCCTTTTTTGCGGCATTTTGCCTTCCTGTTTTTGCTCACC
CAGAAACGCTGGTGAAAGTAAAAGATGCTGAAGATCAGTTGGGTGCACGAGTGGGTTACATCGAACTGGA
TCTCAACAGCGGTAAGATCCTTGAGAGTTTTCGCCCCGAAGAACGTTTTCCAATGATGAGCACTTTTAAA
GTTCTGCTATGTGGCGCGGTATTATCCCGTATTGACGCCGGGCAAGAGCAACTCGGTCGCCGCATACACT
ATTCTCAGAATGACTTGGTTGAGTACTCACCAGTCACAGAAAAGCATCTTACGGATGGCATGACAGTAAG
AGAATTATGCAGTGCTGCCATAACCATGAGTGATAACACTGCGGCCAACTTACTTCTGACAACGATCGGA
GGACCGAAGGAGCTAACCGCTTTTTTGCACAACATGGGGGATCATGTAACTCGCCTTGATCGTTGGGAAC
CGGAGCTGAATGAAGCCATACCAAACGACGAGCGTGACACCACGATGCCTGTAGCAATGGCAACAACGTT
GCGCAAACTATTAACTGGCGAACTACTTACTCTAGCTTCCCGGCAACAATTAATAGACTGGATGGAGGCG
GATAAAGTTGCAGGACCACTTCTGCGCTCGGCCCTTCCGGCTGGCTGGTTTATTGCTGATAAATCTGGAG
CCGGTGAGCGTGGGTCTCGCGGTATCATTGCAGCACTGGGGCCAGATGGTAAGCCCTCCCGTATCGTAGT
TATCTACACGACGGGGAGTCAGGCAACTATGGATGAACGAAATAGACAGATCGCTGAGATAGGTGCCTCA
CTGATTAAGCATTGGTAACTGTCAGACCAAGTTTACTCATATATACTTTAGATTGATTTAAAACTTCATT
TTTAATTTAAAAGGATCTAGGTGAAGATCCTTTTTGATAATCTCATGACCAAAATCCCTTAACGTGAGTT
TTCGTTCCACTGAGCGTCAGACCCCGTAGAAAAGATCAAAGGATCTTCTTGAGATCCTTTTTTTCTGCGC
GTAATCTGCTGCTTGCAAACAAAAAAACCACCGCTACCAGCGGTGGTTTGTTTGCCGGATCAAGAGCTAC
CAACTCTTTTTCCGAAGGTAACTGGCTTCAGCAGAGCGCAGATACCAAATACTGTTCTTCTAGTGTAGCC
GTAGTTAGGCCACCACTTCAAGAACTCTGTAGCACCGCCTACATACCTCGCTCTGCTAATCCTGTTACCA
GTGGCTGCTGCCAGTGGCGATAAGTCGTGTCTTACCGGGTTGGACTCAAGACGATAGTTACCGGATAAGG
CGCAGCGGTCGGGCTGAACGGGGGGTTCGTGCACACAGCCCAGCTTGGAGCGAACGACCTACACCGAACT
GAGATACCTACAGCGTGAGCTATGAGAAAGCGCCACGCTTCCCGAAGGGAGAAAGGCGGACAGGTATCCG
GTAAGCGGCAGGGTCGGAACAGGAGAGCGCACGAGGGAGCTTCCAGGGGGAAACGCCTGGTATCTTTATA
GTCCTGTCGGGTTTCGCCACCTCTGACTTGAGCGTCGATTTTTGTGATGCTCGTCAGGGGGGCGGAGCCT
ATGGAAAAACGCCAGCAACGCGGCCTTTTTACGGTTCCTGGCCTTTTGCTGGCCTTTTGCTCACATGTTC
TTTCCTGCGTTATCCCCTGATTCTGTGGATAACCGTATTACCGCCTTTGAGTGAGCTGATACCGCTCGCC
GCAGCCGAACGACCGAGCGCAGCGAGTCAGTGAGCGAGGAAGCGGAAGAGCGCCCAATACGCAAACCGCC
TCTCCCCGCGCGTTGGCCGATTCATTAATGCAGCTGGCACGACAGGTTTCCCGACTGGAAAGCGGGCAGT
GAGCGCAACGCAATTAATGTGAGTTAGCTCACTCATTAGGCACCCCAGGCTTTACACTTTATGCTTCCGG
CTCGTATGTTGTGTGGAATTGTGAGCGGATAACAATTTCACAATTCTCCCCAGCTCTTTCTGCGCTGTCC
ATAATGAACTATTTCAGGAGTATTGGAGTATGTGGATTCAAAACAGTGGCTAATTGAGTCAGGATTACTT
AATATTCGACTCCTACCCTCAGAATGTTGTTCTCCAACTTCAAGAAACTGTTACCCATGAAAGACCCCCG
CTGACGGGTAGTCAATCACTCAGAGGAGACCCTCCCAAGGAACAGCGAGACCACAAGTCGGATGCAACTG
CAAGAGGGTTTATTGGATACACGGGTACCCGGGCGACGCAGTCTATCGGAGGACTGGCGCGCCGAGTGAG
GGGTTGTGGGCTCTTTTATTGAGCTCGGGGAGCAGAAGCGCGCGAACAGAAGCGAGAAGCGAACTGATTG
GTTAGTTCAAATAAGGCACAGGGTCATTTCAGGTCCTTGGGGCACCCTGGAAACATCTGATGGTTCTCTA
GCTTGCCAAACCTACAGGTGGGGTCTTTCATTCCCCCCTTTTTCTGGAGACTAAATAAAATCTTTTATTT
TATCGATGCATGGGGTCGTGCGCTCCTTTCGGTCGGGCGCTGCGGGTCGTGGGGCGGGCGTCAGGCACCG
GGCTTGCGGGTCATGCACCAGGTGCGCGGTCCTTCGGGCACCTCGACGTCGGCGGTGACGGTGAAGCCGA
GCCGCTCGTAGAAGGGGAGGTTGCGGGGCGCGGAGGTCTCCAGGAAGGCGGGCACCCCGGCGCGCTCGGC
CGCCTCCACTCCGGGGAGCACGACGGCGCTGCCCAGACCCTTGCCCTGGTGGTCGGGCGAGACGCCGACG
GTGGCCAGGAACCACGCGGGCTCCTTGGGCCGGTGCGGCGCCAGGAGGCCTTCCATCTGTTGCTGCGCGG
CCAGCCGGGAACCGCTCAACTCGGCCATGCGCGGGCCGATCTCGGCGAACACCGCCCCCGCTTCGACGCT
CTCCGGCGTGGTCCAGACCGCCACCGCGGCGCCGTCGTCCGCGACCCACACCTTGCCGATGTCGAGCCCG
ACGCGCGTGAGGAAGAGTTCTTGCAGCTCGGTGACCCGCTCGATGTGGCGGTCCGGATCGACGGTGTGGC
GCGTGGCGGGGTAGTCGGCGAACGCGGCGGCGAGGGTGCGTACGGCCCTGGGGACGTCGTCGCGGGTGGC
GAGGCGCACCGTGGGCTTGTACTCGGTCATGGTAAGCTAGCTTGGGCTGCAGGTCGAAAGGCCCGGAGAT
GAGGAAGAGGAGAACAGCGCGGCAGACGTGCGCTTTTGAAGCGTGCAGAATGCCGGGCCTCCGGAGGACC
TTCGGGCGCCCGCCCCGCCCCTGAGCCCGCCCCTGAGCCCGCCCCCGGACCCACCCCTTCCCAGCCTCTG
AGCCCAGAAAGCGAAGGAGCAAAGCTGCTATTGGCCGCTGCCCCAAAGGCCTACCCGCTTCCATTGCTCA
GCGGTGCTGTCCATCTGCACGAGACTAGTGAGACGTGCTACTTCCATTTGTCACGTCCTGCACGACGCGA
GCTGCGGGGCGGGGGGGAACTTCCTGACTAGGGGAGGAGTAGAAGGTGGCGCGAAGGGGCCACCAAAGAA
CGGAGCCGGTTGGCGCCTACCGGTGGATGTGGAATGTGTGCGAGGCCAGAGGCCACTTGTGTAGCGCCAA
GTGCCCAGCGGGGCTGCTAAAGCGCATGCTCCAGACTGCCTTGGGAAAAGCGCCTCCCCTACCCGGTAGA
ATTC
Features (pLannotate 1.2.2; 21 found; start..end, strand, type, name):
      1..215     +  promoter       H1 promoter: human H1 RNA promoter
    278..304     +  misc_feature   MCS (fragment): pBluescript multiple cloning site
    321..737     -  CDS            gag (truncated): truncated Moloney murine leukemia virus (MMLV) gag gene lacking the start codon
    804..1145    -  misc_feature   MESV Ψ: packaging signal of murine embryonic stem cell virus
   1209..1725    -  LTR            5' LTR: 5' long terminal repeat from murine embryonic stem cell virus
   1767..1865    -  CDS            env (fragment): murine leukemia virus gPr80 envelope polyprotein precursor; env; proteolytically cleaved into gp70SU and p15TM subunits
   1866..2067    +  CDS            TcR (fragment): tetracycline efflux protein; tet; confers resistance to tetracycline
   2067..2216    +  CDS            lacZα (fragment): LacZα fragment of β-galactosidase; lacZ fragment
   2222..2321    -  misc_feature   bom (fragment): basis of mobility region from pBR322
   2423..2458    -  CDS            rop (fragment): Rop protein, which maintains plasmids at low copy number; rop
   2553..2657    +  promoter       AmpR promoter: bla
   2658..3518    +  CDS            AmpR: β-lactamase; bla; confers resistance to ampicillin, carbenicillin, and related antibiotics
   3689..4277    +  rep_origin     ori: high-copy-number ColE1/pMB1/pBR322/pUC origin of replication
   4460..4552    +  CDS            lacI (fragment): lac repressor; lacI; The lac repressor binds to the lac operator to inhibit transcription in E. coli. This inhibition can be relieved by adding lactose or isopropyl-β-D-thiogalactopyranoside (IPTG).
   4565..4586    +  protein_bind   CAP binding site: CAP binding activates transcription in the presence of cAMP. E. coli catabolite activator protein
   4601..4631    +  promoter       lac promoter: promoter for the E. coli lac operon
   4639..4655    +  protein_bind   lac operator: The lac repressor binds to the lac operator to inhibit transcription in E. coli. This inhibition can be relieved by adding lactose or isopropyl-β-D-thiogalactopyranoside (IPTG). lac repressor encoded by lacI
   4817..5111    -  LTR            3' LTR (ΔU3) (fragment): self-inactivating 3' long terminal repeat (LTR) from Moloney murine leukemia virus
   5108..5142    -  LTR            3' LTR (ΔU3) (fragment): self-inactivating 3' long terminal repeat (LTR) from Moloney murine leukemia virus
   5241..5840    -  CDS            PuroR: puromycin N-acetyltransferase; pac from Streptomyces alboniger; confers resistance to puromycin
   5865..6364    -  promoter       PGK promoter: mouse phosphoglycerate kinase 1 promoter
