[The description below was written by a language model from this plasmid's Addgene catalogue record and pLannotate feature annotations shown in this document.]
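Description:
pSUPER-retro-puro-shSTIM1 is a gammaretroviral shRNA vector built on the OligoEngine pSUPER-puro backbone and designed to knock down expression of human STIM1. In E. coli it is maintained through a high-copy ColE1/pUC-type origin and selected with ampicillin via the β-lactamase gene. The annotation also picks up short remnants of earlier cloning vectors (fragments of lacZα, lacI, TcR, rop and bom, plus a lac promoter/operator region), which have no evident role in the construct. The catalogue lists backbone and total size as 4,400 bp, whereas the sequenced record is 6,374 nt; the feature table appears to cover the full plasmid, so the catalogue figure is probably imprecise.

The retroviral cassette runs from a murine embryonic stem cell virus 5' LTR through the MESV Ψ packaging signal and a truncated, start-codon-less MMLV gag segment, elements that allow the genomic RNA to be packaged when viral proteins are supplied in trans by a packaging cell line. Downstream lie two expression units. The first is a human H1 RNA polymerase III promoter, which in pSUPER vectors drives the short hairpin transcript. The hairpin itself is not annotated as a feature, but it presumably sits just after the H1 promoter. The second is a mouse PGK promoter driving puromycin N-acetyltransferase for selection of transduced mammalian cells. In the annotation the H1 promoter lies on the opposite strand from the LTRs and the PGK-PuroR unit. The 3' LTR is annotated as a U3-deleted, self-inactivating type, which after reverse transcription removes LTR promoter activity from the integrated provirus, leaving expression to the internal promoters.

The plasmid is used to produce retrovirus for stable, puromycin-selectable STIM1 silencing in human cells. The associated publication concerns STIM1/Orai1-mediated calcium oscillations in invadopodium formation and melanoma invasion.
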