Addgene plasmid #89816: pSUPER-retro-puro-shSTIM1
Purpose: Knockdown human STIM1 expression
Depositing lab: Shengyu Yang. Depositing organization: H. Lee Moffitt Cancer Center and Research Institute. Publication: STIM1- and Orai1-mediated Ca(2+) oscillation orchestrates invadopodium formation and melanoma invasion. Sun J, Lu F, He H, Shen J, Messina J, Mathew R, Wang D, Sarnaik AA, Chang WC, Kim M, Cheng H, Yang S. J Cell Biol. 2014 Nov 24;207(4):535-48. doi: 10.1083/jcb.201407082. Epub 2014 Nov 17. PubMed 25404747.
Backbone
  Vector backbone: pSUPER-puro
  Backbone manufacturer: oligoengine
  Backbone size w/o insert (bp): 4400
  Total vector size (bp): 4400
  Vector type: Retroviral
  Selectable markers: Puromycin
Growth in bacteria
  Bacterial resistance: Ampicillin, 100 μg/mL
  Growth temperature: 37°C
  Growth strain: NEB Stable
  Copy number: High Copy
Gene/Insert
  Gene/Insert name: STIM1 shRNA
  gRNA/shRNA sequence: AGAAGGAGCTAGAATCTCAC
  Species: H. sapiens (human)
  GenBank ID: NM_001277961.1
  Entrez Gene: STIM1 (a.k.a. D11S4896E, GOK, IMD10, STRMK, TAM, TAM1)
Terms and licenses: Academic/Nonprofit Terms; Industry Terms: Not Available to Industry
How to cite: pSUPER-retro-puro-shSTIM1 was a gift from Shengyu Yang (Addgene plasmid # 89816 ; http://n2t.net/addgene:89816 ; RRID:Addgene_89816)
